>Addgene plasmid #203148 | Salsa-BC307-P4F2 | addgene full sequence | sequence record 421495 | Addgene NGS Result
AGCGCCCAATACGCAAACCGCCTCTCCCCGCGCGTTGGCCGATTCATTAATGCAGTCGAGGGATCTCCAT
AAGAGAAGAGGGACAGCTATGACTGGGAGTAGTCAGGAGAGGAGGAAAAATCTGGCTAGTAAAACATGTA
AGGAAAATTTTAGGGATGTTAAAGAAAAAAATAACACAAAACAAAATATAAAAAAAATCTAACCTCAAGT
CAAGGCTTTTCTATGGAATAAGGAATGGACAGCAGGGGGCTGTTTCATATACTGATGACCTCTTTATAGC
CAACCTTTGTTCATGGCAGCCAGCATATGGGCATATGTTGCCAAACTCTAAACCAAATACTCATTCTGAT
GTTTTAAATGATTTGCCCTCCCATATGTCCTTCCGAGTGAGAGACACAAAAAATTCCAACACACTATTGC
AATGAAAATAAATTTCCTTTATTAGCCAGAAGTCAGATGCTCAAGGGGCTTCATGATGTCCCCATAATTT
TTGGCAGAGGGAAAAAGATCGATCTCAGTGGTATTTGTGAGCCAGGGCATTGGCCACACCAGCCACCACC
TTCTGATAGGCAGCCTGCACCTGAGGAGTGAATTCTTTGCCAAAATGATGAGACAGCACAACAACCAGCA
CGTTGCCCAGGAGCTGTAGGAAAGAGAAGAAGGCATGAACATGGTTAGCAGAGGGGCCCGGTTTGGACTC
AGAGTATTTTATCCTCATCTCAAACAGTGTATATCATTGTAACCATAAAGAGAAAGGCAGGATGATGACC
AGGGTGTAGTTGTTTCTACCAATAAGAATATTTCCACGCCAGCCAGAATTTATATGCAGAAATATTCTAC
CTTATCATTTAATTATAACAATTGTTCTCTAAAACTGTGCTGAAGTACAATATAATATACCCTGATTGCC
TTGAAAAAAAAGTGATTAGAGAAAGTACTTACAATCTGACAAATAAACAAAAGTGAATTTAAAAATTCGT
TACAAATGCAAGCTAAAGTTTAACGAAAAAGTTACAGAAAATGAAAAGAAAATAAGAGGAGACAATGGTT
GTCAACAGAGTAGAAAGTGAAAGAAACAAAATTATCATGAGGGTCCATGGTGATACAAGGGACATCTTCC
CATTCTAAACAACACCCTGAAAACTTTGCCCCCTCCATATAACATGAATTTTACAATAGCGAAAAAGAAA
GAACAATCAAGGGTCCCCAAACTCACCCTGAAGTTCTCAGCTCTAGAGATATCGTCGAGGCCGCGCTAGC
GTTTAAACTGTCGACCTTAATTAAGAGATCTGCTCGAGGCGCGTCAGCTGACTAGAGGATCCCCGGGTAC
CGAGCTCGAATTCGGGGCCGCGGAGGCTGGATCGGTCCCGGTGTCTTCTATGGAGGTCAAAACAGCGTGG
ATGGCGTCTCCAGGCGATCTGACGGTTCACTAAACGAGCTCTGCTTATATAGGCCTCCCACCGTACACGC
CTACCTCGACCCGGGTACCGAGCTCGACTTTCACTTTTCTCTATCACTGATAGGGAGTGGTAAACTCGAC
TTTCACTTTTCTCTATCACTGATAGGGAGTGGTAAACTCGACTTTCACTTTTCTCTATCACTGATAGGGA
GTGGTAAACTCGACTTTCACTTTTCTCTATCACTGATAGGGAGTGGTAAACTCGACTTTCACTTTTCTCT
ATCACTGATAGGGAGTGGTAAACTCGACCTATATAAGCAGAGCTCGTTTAGTGAACCGTCAGATCGCCTG
GAGACGCCATCCACGCTGTTTTGACCTCCATAGAAGACACCGGGACCGATCCAGCCTCCGCGGCCCCGAA
TTCCTGCAGCGGCCGCTCTAGAACTAGTGGATCCCCGCGGATGGTGAGCAAGGGCGAGGAGCTGTTCACC
GGGGTGGTGCCCATCCTGGTCGAGCTGGACGGCGACGTAAACGGCCACAAGTTCAGCGTGTCCGGCGAGG
GCGAGGGCGATGCCACCTACGGCAAGCTGACCCTGAAGTTCATCTGCACCACCGGCAAGCTGCCCGTGCC
CTGGCCCACCCTCGTGACCACCCTGACCTACGGCGTGCAGTGCTTCAGCCGCTACCCCGACCACATGAAG
CAGCACGACTTCTTCAAGTCCGCCATGCCCGAAGGCTACGTCCAGGAGCGCACCATCTTCTTCAAGGACG
ACGGCAACTACAAGACCCGCGCCGAGGTGAAGTTCGAGGGCGACACCCTGGTGAACCGCATCGAGCTGAA
GGGCATCGACTTCAAGGAGGACGGCAACATCCTGGGGCACAAGCTGGAGTACAACTACAACAGCCACAAC
GTCTATATCATGGCCGACAAGCAGAAGAACGGCATCAAGGTGAACTTCAAGATCCGCCACAACATCGAGG
ACGGCAGCGTGCAGCTCGCCGACCACTACCAGCAGAACACCCCCATCGGCGACGGCCCCGTGCTGCTGCC
CGACAACCACTACCTGAGCACCCAGTCCGCCCTGAGCAAAGACCCCAACGAGAAGCGCGATCACATGGTC
CTGCTGGAGTTCGTGACCGCCGCCGGGATCACTCTCGGCATGGACGAGCTGTACAAGTAAGAGTCGGGCG
GAATTCGATATCAAGCTTGTCGACCTAGTTCTAGAGGATCCAGACATGATAAGATACATTGATGAGTTTG
GACAAACCACAACTAGAATGCAGTGAAAAAAATGCTTTATTTGTGAAATTTGTGATGCTATTGCTTTATT
TGTAACCATTATAAGCTGCAATAAACAAGTTAACAACAACAATTGCATTCATTTTATGTTTCAGGTTCAG
GGGGAGGTGTGGGAGGTTTTTTAAAGCAAGTAAAACCTCTACAAATGTGGTATGGCTGATTATGATCCTG
CAAGCCTCGTCGTCCTGGCCGGACCACGCTATCTGTGCAAGGTCCCCGGCCCCGGACGCGCGCTCCATGA
GCAGAGCGCCCGCCGCCGAGGCGAAGACTCGGGCGGCGCCCTGCCCGTCCCACCAGGTCAACAGGCGGTA
ACCGGCCTCTTCATCGGGAATGCGCGCGACCTTCAGCATCGCCGGCATGTCCCCCTGGCGGACGGGAAGT
ATCCAGCTCGACCAAGCTGGCCGCGTCGAGTGAAGACGAAAGGGCCTCGTGATACGCCTATTTTTATAGG
TTAATGTCATGATAATAATGGTTTCTTAGACGTCAGGTGGCACTTTTCGGGGAAATGTGCGCGGAACCCC
TATTTGTTTATTTTTCTAAATACATTCAAATATGTATCCGCTCATGAGACAATAACCCTGATAAATGCTT
CAATAATATTGAAAAAGGAAGAGTATGAGTATTCAACATTTCCGTGTCGCCCTTATTCCCTTTTTTGCGG
CATTTTGCCTTCCTGTTTTTGCTCACCCAGAAACGCTGGTGAAAGTAAAAGATGCTGAAGATCAGTTGGG
TGCACGAGTGGGTTACATCGAACTGGATCTCAACAGCGGTAAGATCCTTGAGAGTTTTCGCCCCGAAGAA
CGTTTTCCAATGATGAGCACTTTTAAAGTTCTGCTATGTGGCGCGGTATTATCCCGTGTTGACGCCGGGC
AAGAGCAACTCGGTCGCCGCATACACTATTCTCAGAATGACTTGGTTGAGTACTCACCAGTCACAGAAAA
GCATCTTACGGATGGCATGACAGTAAGAGAATTATGCAGTGCTGCCATAACCATGAGTGATAACACTGCG
GCCAACTTACTTCTGACAACGATCGGAGGACCGAAGGAGCTAACCGCTTTTTTGCACAACATGGGGGATC
ATGTAACTCGCCTTGATCGTTGGGAACCGGAGCTGAATGAAGCCATACCAAACGACGAGCGTGACACCAC
GATGCCTGTAGCAATGGCAACAACGTTGCGCAAACTATTAACTGGCGAACTACTTACTCTAGCTTCCCGG
CAACAATTAATAGACTGGATGGAGGCGGATAAAGTTGCAGGACCACTTCTGCGCTCGGCCCTTCCGGCTG
GCTGGTTTATTGCTGATAAATCTGGAGCCGGTGAGCGTGGGTCTCGCGGTATCATTGCAGCACTGGGGCC
AGATGGTAAGCCCTCCCGTATCGTAGTTATCTACACGACGGGGAGTCAGGCAACTATGGATGAACGAAAT
AGACAGATCGCTGAGATAGGTGCCTCACTGATTAAGCATTGGTAACTGTCAGACCAAGTTTACTCATATA
TACTTTAGATTGATTTAAAACTTCATTTTTAATTTAAAAGGATCTAGGTGAAGATCCTTTTTGATAATCT
CATGACCAAAATCCCTTAACGTGAGTTTTCGTTCCACTGAGCGTCAGACCCCGTAGAAAAGATCAAAGGA
TCTTCTTGAGATCCTTTTTTTCTGCGCGTAATCTGCTGCTTGCAAACAAAAAAACCACCGCTACCAGCGG
TGGTTTGTTTGCCGGATCAAGAGCTACCAACTCTTTTTCCGAAGGTAACTGGCTTCAGCAGAGCGCAGAT
ACCAAATACTGTTCTTCTAGTGTAGCCGTAGTTAGGCCACCACTTCAAGAACTCTGTAGCACCGCCTACA
TACCTCGCTCTGCTAATCCTGTTACCAGTGGCTGCTGCCAGTGGCGATAAGTCGTGTCTTACCGGGTTGG
ACTCAAGACGATAGTTACCGGATAAGGCGCAGCGGTCGGGCTGAACGGGGGGTTCGTGCACACAGCCCAG
CTTGGAGCGAACGACCTACACCGAACTGAGATACCTACAGCGTGAGCTATGAGAAAGCGCCACGCTTCCC
GAAGGGAGAAAGGCGGACAGGTATCCGGTAAGCGGCAGGGTCGGAACAGGAGAGCGCACGAGGGAGCTTC
CAGGGGGAAACGCCTGGTATCTTTATAGTCCTGTCGGGTTTCGCCACCTCTGACTTGAGCGTCGATTTTT
GTGATGCTCGTCAGGGGGGCGGAGCCTATGGAAAAACGCCAGCAACGCGGCCTTTTTACGGTTCCTGGCC
TTTTGCTGGCCTTTTGCTCACATGTTCTTTCCTGCGTTATCCCCTGATTCTGTGGATAACCGTATTACCG
CCTTTGAGTGAGCTGATACCGCTCGCCGCAGCCGAACGACCGAGCGCAGCGAGTCAGTGAGCGAGGAAGC
GGAAG
Features (pLannotate 1.2.2; 17 found; start..end, strand, type, name):
      2..55      +  CDS            lacI (fragment): lac repressor; lacI; The lac repressor binds to the lac operator to inhibit transcription in E. coli. This inhibition can be relieved by adding lactose or isopropyl-β-D-thiogalactopyranoside (IPTG).
    388..443     -  polyA_signal   β-globin poly(A) signal: rabbit β-globin polyadenylation signal (Gil and Proudfoot, 1987)
    518..640     -  CDS            HBB: HBB_COLGU - Experimental evidence at transcript level: Swiss-Prot protein existence level 2. Involved in oxygen transport from the lung to the various peripheral tissues. From Colobus guereza (Mantled guereza) (Eastern black-and-white colobus monkey).
    644..1216    -  intron         β-globin intron: intron from rabbit β-globin gene
   1312..1343    -  misc_feature   MCS (fragment): pUC18/19 multiple cloning site
   1437..1475    -  promoter       minimal CMV promoter: human cytomegalovirus (CMV) immediate early promoter
   1493..1708    -  protein_bind   tetracycline response element (fragment): contains seven copies of the tetracycline operator tetO tetracycline repressor TetR
   1708..1753    +  promoter       TRE3GV promoter (fragment): 3rd-generation Tet-responsive promoter that can be activated by binding of Tet-On® 3G, optimized for retroviral and lentiviral vectors
   1829..1856    +  misc_feature   MCS (fragment): pBluescript multiple cloning site
   1861..2580    +  CDS            EGFP: the original enhanced GFP (Yang et al., 1996) mammalian codon-optimized
   2590..2613    +  misc_feature   MCS (fragment): pBluescript multiple cloning site
   2627..2761    -  polyA_signal   SV40 poly(A) signal: SV40 polyadenylation signal
   2784..2867    -  CDS            large T antigen (fragment): large T antigen from SV40 (simian virus 40)
   2861..3091    -  CDS            str (fragment): STR_KLEPN - Protein inferred from homology: Swiss-Prot protein existence level 3. The aminoglycoside phosphotransferases achieve inactivation of their antibiotic substrates by phosphorylation. From Klebsiella pneumoniae.
   3210..3314    +  promoter       AmpR promoter: bla
   3315..4175    +  CDS            AmpR: β-lactamase; bla; confers resistance to ampicillin, carbenicillin, and related antibiotics
   4346..4934    +  rep_origin     ori: high-copy-number ColE1/pMB1/pBR322/pUC origin of replication
