[The description below was written by a language model from this plasmid's Addgene catalogue record and pLannotate feature annotations shown in this document.]
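Description:
Salsa-BC307-P4F2 is a mammalian expression reporter plasmid of about 5.1 kb, built on the pCER206 backbone, and one member of a barcoded reporter set made for PRESTO-Salsa, a highly multiplexed GPCR bioactivity screening platform. It is propagated in E. coli as a high-copy plasmid through a ColE1/pUC-type origin and selected with ampicillin via the β-lactamase gene under its own bla promoter. No mammalian selection marker is annotated, which fits transient transfection, although the record does not state this.

The payload is a synthetic insert of about 730 bp, described as EGFP/BC307 and placed between retained BsrGI and HindIII sites. It consists of mammalian codon-optimized EGFP paired with a nucleic acid barcode (BC307). The barcode is not annotated as a separate feature, but the cloning sites suggest it lies in the short stretch just downstream of the EGFP coding sequence, where it would be transcribed with the reporter. Expression is driven by a Tet Response Element, so transcription depends on a tetracycline-controlled transactivator binding the tetO repeats. The reporter therefore reads out transactivator activity both as fluorescence and as barcode-containing RNA that can be counted by sequencing, which presumably lets many differently barcoded reporters be pooled and deconvoluted.

The feature table suggests a bidirectional Tet-responsive region. A tetO array with a minimal CMV promoter faces one way toward a multiple cloning site fragment, a rabbit β-globin intron and a β-globin poly(A) signal, with no coding insert annotated on that arm. A TRE3G-type promoter fragment faces the other way toward EGFP, followed by an SV40 poly(A) signal annotated on the opposite strand. Small lacI, SV40 large T antigen and aminoglycoside phosphotransferase fragments appear to be backbone remnants.
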