Addgene plasmid #203148: Salsa-BC307-P4F2
Purpose: Expression of barcoded reporter plasmid for PRESTO-Salsa; EGFP/BC307
Depositing lab: Noah Palm. Depositing organization: Yale University. Publication: Highly multiplexed bioactivity screening reveals human and microbiota metabolome-GPCRome interactions. Chen H, Rosen CE, Gonzalez-Hernandez JA, Song D, Potempa J, Ring AM, Palm NW. Cell. 2023 Jul 6;186(14):3095-3110.e19. doi: 10.1016/j.cell.2023.05.024. Epub 2023 Jun 14. PubMed 37321219.
Backbone
  Vector backbone: pCER206
  Vector type: Mammalian Expression
Growth in bacteria
  Bacterial resistance: Ampicillin, 100 μg/mL
  Growth temperature: 37°C
  Growth strain: DH5alpha
  Copy number: High Copy
Gene/Insert
  Gene/Insert name: EGFP/BC307
  Species: Synthetic
  Insert size (bp): 730
  Promoter: Tet Response Element (TRE)
  Cloning method: Restriction Enzyme; 5′ cloning site BsrGI (not destroyed); 3′ cloning site HindIII (not destroyed)
  Sequencing primers: 5′ Custom primer (GAAGCGCGATCACATGG)
Terms and licenses: Academic/Nonprofit Terms; Industry Terms: Not Available to Industry
How to cite: Salsa-BC307-P4F2 was a gift from Noah Palm (Addgene plasmid # 203148 ; http://n2t.net/addgene:203148 ; RRID:Addgene_203148)
