>Addgene plasmid #203148 | Salsa-BC307-P4F2 | depositor partial sequence | sequence record 394021 | BC307
GAGTCGGGCG
